Addgene plasmid #156841: pD649-HAsp-PSG6-Fc(DAPA)-AviTag-6xHis
Purpose: Mammalian expression of secreted protein fused to Fc(DAPA)-Avi-6xHis.
Depositing lab: Chris Garcia. Depositing organization: Stanford University. Publication: A Human IgSF Cell-Surface Interactome Reveals a Complex Network of Protein-Protein Interactions. Wojtowicz WM, Vielmetter J, Fernandes RA, Siepe DH, Eastman CL, Chisholm GB, Cox S, Klock H, Anderson PW, Rue SM, Miller JJ, Glaser SM, Bragstad ML, Vance J, Lam AW, Lesley SA, Zinn K, Garcia KC. Cell. 2020 Aug 20;182(4):1027-1043.e17. doi: 10.1016/j.cell.2020.07.025. PubMed 32822567.
Backbone
  Vector backbone: pD649
  Backbone size w/o insert (bp): 6106
  Vector type: Mammalian Expression
Growth in bacteria
  Bacterial resistance: Ampicillin, 100 μg/mL
  Growth temperature: 37°C
  Growth strain: DH5alpha
  Copy number: High Copy
Gene/Insert
  Gene/Insert name: PSG6
  Species: H. sapiens (human)
  Insert size (bp): 1203
  Mutation: Fc region of human IgG contains D265A and P329A mutations (DAPA)
  Entrez Gene: PSG6 (a.k.a. PSBG-10, PSBG-12, PSBG-6, PSG10, PSGGB)
  Promoter: CMV/SP6
  Tag / fusion protein: Fc(DAPA)-AviTag-6xHis (C terminal on backbone)
  Cloning method: Restriction Enzyme; 5′ cloning site GCGGCCGC (not destroyed); 3′ cloning site GGCGCGCC (not destroyed)
  Sequencing primers: 5′ ATTTAGGTGACACTATAG; 3′ CACGTACCAGTTGAACTTCACC
Resource information
  A portion of this plasmid was derived from a plasmid made by: synthesis by ThermoFisher
Terms and licenses: Academic/Nonprofit Terms; Industry Terms: Not Available to Industry
Depositor comments: Some plasmids in this collection may have an IS4-like element ISVsa5 family transposase upstream of the CMV promoter.
How to cite: pD649-HAsp-PSG6-Fc(DAPA)-AviTag-6xHis was a gift from Chris Garcia (Addgene plasmid # 156841 ; http://n2t.net/addgene:156841 ; RRID:Addgene_156841)
