[The description below was written by a language model from this plasmid's Addgene catalogue record and pLannotate feature annotations shown in this document.]
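Description:
pD649-HAsp-PSG6-Fc(DAPA)-AviTag-6xHis is a mammalian expression plasmid built on the pD649 backbone for producing the human pregnancy-specific glycoprotein PSG6 as a secreted Fc fusion. The full sequence is about 7.3 kb. It is propagated at high copy in E. coli through a ColE1/pUC-type origin with ampicillin selection from a complete β-lactamase gene. The short kanamycin-resistance, lacZα, rrnB terminator and f1 ori matches in the feature table are fragments only and appear to be backbone remnants.

The expression cassette is driven by the CMV immediate-early enhancer and promoter, followed by a portion of CMV intron A and an SP6 promoter, which can serve for in vitro transcription or as a sequencing primer site. The reading frame opens with a signal peptide, "HAsp" in the construct name, although the annotation software matched a fragment of a mouse IgH signal sequence here. The roughly 1.2 kb PSG6 insert follows, sitting between retained restriction sites. The software labelled it as PSG1, presumably because of homology within the PSG family. It is fused at its C terminus to a human IgG1 Fc carrying the D265A and P329A (DAPA) substitutions, which are generally used to reduce Fc effector interactions. An AviTag for site-specific biotinylation and a 6xHis tag for affinity purification come next according to the record, though neither is annotated in the table, and a bGH polyadenylation signal ends the cassette.

A separate SV40/EM7-driven unit with an SV40 poly(A) signal carries a near-complete puromycin N-acetyltransferase match plus a ble fragment, suggesting puromycin selection in mammalian cells, although the record does not state this. The plasmid belongs to a collection used to map protein–protein interactions among human IgSF cell-surface proteins. The depositor notes that some plasmids in the collection may carry an IS4-like transposase upstream of the CMV promoter.
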