Features (pLannotate 1.2.2; 21 found; start..end, strand, type, name):
    119..143     -  CDS            KanR (fragment): aminoglycoside phosphotransferase; aph(3')-Ia; confers resistance to kanamycin
    254..842     +  rep_origin     ori: high-copy-number ColE1/pMB1/pBR322/pUC origin of replication
   1067..1084    +  terminator     rrnB T2 terminator (fragment): transcription terminator T2 from the E. coli rrnB gene
   1109..1128    -  CDS            lacZα (fragment): LacZα fragment of β-galactosidase; lacZ fragment
   1584..1600    +  protein_bind   lac operator: The lac repressor binds to the lac operator to inhibit transcription in E. coli. This inhibition can be relieved by adding lactose or isopropyl-β-D-thiogalactopyranoside (IPTG). lac repressor encoded by lacI
   1843..2146    +  enhancer       CMV enhancer: human cytomegalovirus immediate early enhancer
   2147..2350    +  promoter       CMV promoter: human cytomegalovirus (CMV) immediate early promoter
   2486..2529    +  intron         CMV intron (fragment): modified intron A from human cytomegalovirus
   2581..2599    +  promoter       SP6 promoter: promoter for bacteriophage SP6 RNA polymerase
   2603..2640    +  CDS            IgH signal sequence (fragment): signal sequence from the mouse immunoglobulin heavy chain variable region
   2746..3900    +  CDS            PSG1 (fragment): PSG1_HUMAN - Also known as B1G1, PSBG1, PSGGA. Experimental evidence at protein level: Swiss-Prot protein existence level 1. From Homo sapiens (Human).
   3967..4644    +  CDS            IGHG1 (fragment): IGHG1_HUMAN - Experimental evidence at protein level: Swiss-Prot protein existence level 1. Constant region of immunoglobulin heavy chains. Immunoglobulins, also known as antibodies, are membrane-bound or secreted glycoproteins produced by B lymphocytes. In the recognition phase of humoral immunity, the membrane-bound immunoglobulins serve as receptors which, upon binding of a specific antigen, trigger the clonal expansion and differentiation of B lymphocytes into immunoglobulins- secreting plasma cells. Secreted immunoglobulins mediate the effector phase of humoral immunity, which results in
   4859..4970    +  polyA_signal   bGH poly(A) signal: bovine growth hormone polyadenylation signal
   4971..5079    +  rep_origin     f1 ori (fragment): f1 bacteriophage origin of replication; arrow indicates direction of (+) strand synthesis
   5093..5422    +  promoter       SV40 promoter: SV40 enhancer and early promoter
   5470..5517    +  promoter       EM7 promoter: synthetic bacterial promoter&nbsp
   5536..6135    +  CDS            PuroR (fragment): puromycin N-acetyltransferase; pac from Streptomyces; confers resistance to puromycin
   6145..6270    +  CDS            ble (fragment): BLE_KLEPN - Experimental evidence at protein level: Swiss-Prot protein existence level 1. Binding protein with a strong affinity to the bleomycin family of antibiotics. Binds to CL990; an antimitotic-antibiotic compound. From Klebsiella pneumoniae.
   6265..6386    +  polyA_signal   SV40 poly(A) signal: SV40 polyadenylation signal
   6439..7299    -  CDS            AmpR: β-lactamase; bla; confers resistance to ampicillin, carbenicillin, and related antibiotics
   7302..89      -  promoter       AmpR promoter (fragment) (across the origin): bla
>Addgene plasmid #156841 | pD649-HAsp-PSG6-Fc(DAPA)-AviTag-6xHis | depositor full sequence | sequence record 302791 | Full Sequence
TTTCAATATTATTGAAGCATTTATCAGGGTTATTGTCTCATGAGCGGATACATATTTGAATGTATTTAGA
AAAATAAACAAATAGGGGTCAGTGTTACAACCAATTAACCAATTCTGAACATTATCGCGAGCCCATTTAT
ACCTGAATATGGCTCATAACACCCCTTGCTCATGACCAAAATCCCTTAACGTGAGTTACGCGCGCGTCGT
TCCACTGAGCGTCAGACCCCGTAGAAAAGATCAAAGGATCTTCTTGAGATCCTTTTTTTCTGCGCGTAAT
CTGCTGCTTGCAAACAAAAAAACCACCGCTACCAGCGGTGGTTTGTTTGCCGGATCAAGAGCTACCAACT
CTTTTTCCGAAGGTAACTGGCTTCAGCAGAGCGCAGATACCAAATACTGTTCTTCTAGTGTAGCCGTAGT
TAGCCCACCACTTCAAGAACTCTGTAGCACCGCCTACATACCTCGCTCTGCTAATCCTGTTACCAGTGGC
TGCTGCCAGTGGCGATAAGTCGTGTCTTACCGGGTTGGACTCAAGACGATAGTTACCGGATAAGGCGCAG
CGGTCGGGCTGAACGGGGGGTTCGTGCACACAGCCCAGCTTGGAGCGAACGACCTACACCGAACTGAGAT
ACCTACAGCGTGAGCTATGAGAAAGCGCCACGCTTCCCGAAGGGAGAAAGGCGGACAGGTATCCGGTAAG
CGGCAGGGTCGGAACAGGAGAGCGCACGAGGGAGCTTCCAGGGGGAAACGCCTGGTATCTTTATAGTCCT
GTCGGGTTTCGCCACCTCTGACTTGAGCGTCGATTTTTGTGATGCTCGTCAGGGGGGCGGAGCCTATGGA
AAAACGCCAGCAACGCGGCCTTTTTACGGTTCCTGGCCTTTTGCTGGCCTTTTGCTCACATGTTCTTTCC
TGCGTTATCCCCTGATTCTGTGGATAACCGTATTACCGCCTTTGAGTGAGCTGATACCGCTCGCCGCAGC
CGAACGACCGAGCGCAGCGAGTCAGTGAGCGAGGAAGCGGAAGGCGAGAGTAGGGAACTGCCAGGCATCA
AACTAAGCAGAAGGCCCCTGACGGATGGCCTTTTTGCGTTTCTACAAACTCTTTCTGTGTTGTAAAACGA
CGGCCAGTCTTAAGCTCGGGCCCCCTGGGCGGTTCTGATAACGAGTAATCGTTAATCCGCAAATAACGTA
AAAACCCGCTTCGGCGGGTTTTTTTATGGGGGGAGTTTAGGGAAAGAGCATTTGTCAGAATATTTAAGGG
CGCCTGTCACTTTGCTTGATATATGAGAATTATTTAACCTTATAAATGAGAAAAAAGCAACGCACTTTAA
ATAAGATACGTTGCTTTTTCGATTGATGAACACCTATAATTAAACTATTCATCTATTATTTATGATTTTT
TGTATATACAATATTTCTAGTTTGTTAAAGAGAATTAAGAAAATAAATCTCGAAAATAATAAAGGGAAAA
TCAGTTTTTGATATCAAAATTATACATGTCAACGATAATACAAAATATAATACAAACTATAAGATGTTAT
CAGTATTTATTATCATTTAGAATAAATTTTGTGTCGCCCTTAATTGTGAGCGGATAACAATTACGAGCTT
CATGCACAGTGGCGTTGACTCAATATTGGCCATTAGCCATATTATTCATTGGTTATATAGCATAAATCAA
TATTGGCTATTGGCCATTGCATACGTTGTATCTATATCATAATATGTACATTTATATTGGCTCATGTCCA
ATATGACCGCCATGTTGGCATTGATTATTGACTAGTTATTAATAGTAATCAATTACGGGGTCATTAGTTC
ATAGCCCATATATGGAGTTCCGCGTTACATAACTTACGGTAAATGGCCCGCCTGGCTGACCGCCCAACGA
CCCCCGCCCATTGACGTCAATAATGACGTATGTTCCCATAGTAACGCCAATAGGGACTTTCCATTGACGT
CAATGGGTGGAGTATTTACGGTAAACTGCCCACTTGGCAGTACATCAAGTGTATCATATGCCAAGTACGC
CCCCTATTGACGTCAATGACGGTAAATGGCCCGCCTGGCATTATGCCCAGTACATGACCTTATGGGACTT
TCCTACTTGGCAGTACATCTACGTATTAGTCATCGCTATTACCATGGTGATGCGGTTTTGGCAGTACATC
AATGGGCGTGGATAGCGGTTTGACTCACGGGGATTTCCAAGTCTCCACCCCATTGACGTCAATGGGAGTT
TGTTTTGGCACCAAAATCAACGGGACTTTCCAAAATGTCGTAACAACTCCGCCCCATTGACGCAAATGGG
CGGTAGGCGTGTACGGTGGGAGGTCTATATAAGCAGAGCTCGTTTAGTGAACCGTCAGATCGCCTGGAGA
CGCCATCCACGCTGTTTTGACCTCCATAGAAGACACCGGGACCGATCCAGCCTCCGCGGCCGGGAACGGT
GCATTGGAACGCGGATTCCCCGTGCCAAGAGTGACGTAAGTACCGCCTATAGAGTCTATAGGCCCACCCC
CTTGGCTTCGTTAGAACGCGGCTACAATTAATACATAACCTTATGTATCATACACATACGATTTAGGTGA
CACTATAGAATAACATCCACTTTGCCTTTCTCTCCACAGGTGTCCACTCCCAGGTCCAACTGCACCTCGG
TTCTATCGAAAACGCGCCTGCTAGCGCCACCATGAAGACCATCATTGCCCTGAGCTACATCTTCTGCCTG
GTGTTCGCTGCGGCCGCCCAAGTGATTATTGAGGCCAAGCCTCCTAAGGTGTCCGAGGGCAAAGATGTGC
TGCTGCTGGTGCACAACCTGCCTCAGAATCTGACCGGCTACATCTGGTACAAGGGCCAGATGACCGACCT
GTACCACTACATCACCAGCTACGTGGTGCACGGCCAGATCATCTACGGCCCTGCCTACTCTGGCAGAGAA
ACCGTGTACAGCAACGCCAGCCTGCTGATCCAGAACGTGACACAAGAGGATGCCGGCAGCTACACCCTGC
ACATCATTAAGAGAGGCGACGGCACAGGCGGCGTGACAGGCTACTTTACCGTGACACTGTACAGCGAGAC
ACCCAAGCCTAGCATCAGCAGCTCCAATCTGAACCCCAGAGAAGTGATGGAAGCCGTGCGGCTGATCTGC
GACCCTGAAACACCTGATGCCAGCTACCTGTGGCTGCTGAACGGCCAGAATCTGCCCATGACACACAGAC
TGCAGCTGAGCAAGACCAACAGAACCCTGTACCTGTTCGGCGTGACCAAGTATATCGCTGGCCCCTACGA
GTGCGAGATCAGAAATCCTGTGTCCGCCAGCAGATCCGATCCTGTGACACTGAACCTGCTGCCTAAGCTG
CCCATGCCTTACATCACGATCAACAACCTGAATCCGCGCGAGAAGAAAGACGTGCTGGCCTTTACATGCG
AGCCCAAGAGCCGGAACTACACCTATATCTGGTGGCTGAACGGACAGTCCCTGCCTGTGTCTCCTAGAGT
GAAGCGGCCCATCGAGAACAGAATCCTGATCCTGCCTAGCGTGACCAGAAACGAGACAGGCCCTTACCAG
TGCGAAATCCGGGACAGATACGGCGGCATCAGATCTAACCCCGTGACTCTGAATGTGCTGTACGGCCCCG
ACCTGCCAAGAATCTACCCCAGCTTCACCTACTACAGAAGCGGCGAGAACCTGGACCTGAGCTGCTTCGC
CGATTCTAACCCTCCTGCCGAGTACAGCTGGACCATCAACGGCAAGTTTCAGCTGTCCGGCCAGAAGCTG
TTCATTCCTCAGATCACCACCAACCACAGCGGCCTGTATGCCTGTTCTGTGCGGAATAGCGCCACCGGCA
AAGAAATCAGCAAGAGCATGATCGTGAAAGTGTCCGAGACAGCCTCTCCACAAGTGACCTACGCCGGACC
TAACACCTGGTTCCAAGAGATCCTGCTGCTTGGCGCGCCGGGCGGCGACAAGACCCACACCTGCCCCCCC
TGCCCAGCTCCAGAACTGCTGGGAGGGCCTTCCGTGTTCCTGTTCCCCCCCAAGCCCAAGGACACCCTGA
TGATCAGCAGGACCCCCGAGGTGACCTGCGTGGTGGTGGCCGTGTCCCACGAGGACCCAGAGGTGAAGTT
CAACTGGTACGTGGACGGCGTGGAGGTGCACAACGCCAAGACCAAGCCCAGAGAGGAGCAGTACAACAGC
ACCTACAGGGTGGTGTCCGTGCTGACCGTGCTGCACCAGGACTGGCTGAACGGCAAAGAATACAAGTGCA
AAGTCTCCAACAAGGCCCTGGCTGCCCCAATCGAAAAGACAATCAGCAAGGCCAAGGGCCAGCCACGGGA
GCCCCAGGTGTACACCCTGCCCCCCAGCCGGGAGGAGATGACCAAGAACCAGGTGTCCCTGACCTGTCTG
GTGAAGGGCTTCTACCCCAGCGATATCGCCGTGGAGTGGGAGAGCAACGGCCAGCCCGAGAACAACTACA
AGACCACCCCCCCAGTGCTGGACAGCGACGGCAGCTTCTTCCTGTACAGCAAGCTGACCGTGGACAAGTC
CAGGTGGCAGCAGGGCAACGTGTTCAGCTGCAGCGTGATGCACGAGGCCCTGCACAACCACTACACCCAG
AAGTCCCTGAGCCTGAGCCCCGGCGGCAGCGGTCTTAATGATATTTTCGAGGCTCAGAAGATTGAGTGGC
ATGAACACCACCACCATCACCACTAAGGCCGGCCTGTAGTCACTGGCACAACGCGTTACCCGGTAAGCCA
ATCGGGTATACACGGTCGTCATACTGCAGACAGGGTTCTTCTACTTTGCAAGATAGTCTTGAGTAGTAAA
ATAAATAGATAGAGAAAATCAGCCTCGACTGTGCCTTCTAGTTGCCAGCCATCTGTTGTTTGCCCCTCCC
CCGTGCCTTCCTTGACCCTGGAAGGTGCCACTCCCACTGTCCTTTCCTAATAAAATGAGGAAATTGCATC
ACAACACTCAACCCTATCTCGGTCTATTCTTTTGATTTATAAGGGATTTTGCCGATTTCGGCCTATTGGT
TAAAAAATGAGCTGATTTAACAAAAATTTAACGCGAATTAATTCTGTGGAATGTGTGTCAGTTAGGGTGT
GGAAAGTCCCCAGGCTCCCCAGCAGGCAGAAGTATGCAAAGCATGCATCTCAATTAGTCAGCAACCAGGT
GTGGAAAGTCCCCAGGCTCCCCAGCAGGCAGAAGTATGCAAAGCATGCATCTCAATTAGTCAGCAACCAT
AGTCCCGCCCCTAACTCCGCCCATCCCGCCCCTAACTCCGCCCAGTTCCGCCCATTCTCCGCCCCATGGC
TGACTAATTTTTTTTATTTATGCAGAGGCCGAGGCCGCCTCTGCCTCTGAGCTATTCCAGAAGTAGTGAG
GAGGCTTTTTTGGAGGCCTAGGCTTTTGCAAAAAGCTCCCGGGAGCTTGTATATCCATTTTCGGATCTGA
TCAGCACGTGTTGACAATTAATCATCGGCATAGTATATCGGCATAGTATAATACGACAAGGTGAGGAACT
AAACCATGACCGAGTACAAGCCCACGGTGCGCCTCGCCACCCGCGACGACGTCCCCAGGGCCGTACGCAC
CCTCGCCGCCGCGTTCGCCGACTACCCCGCCACGCGCCACACCGTCGATCCGGACCGCCACATCGAGCGG
GTCACCGAGCTGCAAGAACTCTTCCTCACGCGCGTCGGGCTCGACATCGGCAAGGTGTGGGTCGCGGACG
ACGGCGCCGCGGTGGCGGTCTGGACCACGCCGGAGAGCGTCGAAGCGGGGGCGGTGTTCGCCGAGATCGG
CCCGCGCATGGCCGAGTTGAGCGGTTCCCGGCTGGCCGCGCAGCAACAGATGGAAGGCCTCCTGGCGCCG
CACCGGCCCAAGGAGCCCGCGTGGTTCCTGGCCACCGTCGGCGTCTCGCCCGACCACCAGGGCAAGGGTC
TGGGCAGCGCCGTCGTGCTCCCCGGAGTGGAGGCGGCCGAGCGCGCCGGGGTGCCCGCCTTCCTGGAGAC
ATCCGCGCCCCGCAACCTCCCCTTCTACGAGCGGCTCGGCTTCACCGTCACCGCCGACGTCGAGGTGCCC
GAAGGACCGCGCACCTGGTGCATGACCCGCAAGCCCGGTGCCTGACACGTGCTACGAGATTTCGATTCCA
CCGCCGCCTTCTATGAAAGGTTGGGCTTCGGAATCGTTTTCCGGGACGCCGGCTGGATGATCCTCCAGCG
CGGGGATCTCATGCTGGAGTTCTTCGCCCACCCCAACTTGTTTATTGCAGCTTATAATGGTTACAAATAA
AGCAATAGCATCACAAATTTCACAAATAAAGCATTTTTTTCACTGCATTCTAGTTGTGGTTTGTCCAAAC
TCATCAATGTATCTTATCATGTCTGTATACCGTCGACCTCTAGCTAGAGCTTGGCGTAATCATGGTCATT
ACCAATGCTTAATCAGTGAGGCACCTATCTCAGCGATCTGTCTATTTCGTTCATCCATAGTTGCCTGACT
CCCCGTCGTGTAGATAACTACGATACGGGAGGGCTTACCATCTGGCCCCAGCGCTGCGATGATACCGCGA
GAACCACGCTCACCGGCTCCGGATTTATCAGCAATAAACCAGCCAGCCGGAAGGGCCGAGCGCAGAAGTG
GTCCTGCAACTTTATCCGCCTCCATCCAGTCTATTAATTGTTGCCGGGAAGCTAGAGTAAGTAGTTCGCC
AGTTAATAGTTTGCGCAACGTTGTTGCCATCGCTACAGGCATCGTGGTGTCACGCTCGTCGTTTGGTATG
GCTTCATTCAGCTCCGGTTCCCAACGATCAAGGCGAGTTACATGATCCCCCATGTTGTGCAAAAAAGCGG
TTAGCTCCTTCGGTCCTCCGATCGTTGTCAGAAGTAAGTTGGCCGCAGTGTTATCACTCATGGTTATGGC
AGCACTGCATAATTCTCTTACTGTCATGCCATCCGTAAGATGCTTTTCTGTGACTGGTGAGTACTCAACC
AAGTCATTCTGAGAATAGTGTATGCGGCGACCGAGTTGCTCTTGCCCGGCGTCAATACGGGATAATACCG
CGCCACATAGCAGAACTTTAAAAGTGCTCATCATTGGAAAACGTTCTTCGGGGCGAAAACTCTCAAGGAT
CTTACCGCTGTTGAGATCCAGTTCGATGTAACCCACTCGTGCACCCAACTGATCTTCAGCATCTTTTACT
TTCACCAGCGTTTCTGGGTGAGCAAAAACAGGAAGGCAAAATGCCGCAAAAAAGGGAATAAGGGCGACAC
GGAAATGTTGAATACTCATATTCTTCCTT
