>Addgene plasmid #156841 | pD649-HAsp-PSG6-Fc(DAPA)-AviTag-6xHis | depositor partial sequence | sequence record 302792 | insert (secreted protein)
CAAGTGATTATTGAGGCCAAGCCTCCTAAGGTGTCCGAGGGCAAAGATGTGCTGCTGCTGGTGCACAACC
TGCCTCAGAATCTGACCGGCTACATCTGGTACAAGGGCCAGATGACCGACCTGTACCACTACATCACCAG
CTACGTGGTGCACGGCCAGATCATCTACGGCCCTGCCTACTCTGGCAGAGAAACCGTGTACAGCAACGCC
AGCCTGCTGATCCAGAACGTGACACAAGAGGATGCCGGCAGCTACACCCTGCACATCATTAAGAGAGGCG
ACGGCACAGGCGGCGTGACAGGCTACTTTACCGTGACACTGTACAGCGAGACACCCAAGCCTAGCATCAG
CAGCTCCAATCTGAACCCCAGAGAAGTGATGGAAGCCGTGCGGCTGATCTGCGACCCTGAAACACCTGAT
GCCAGCTACCTGTGGCTGCTGAACGGCCAGAATCTGCCCATGACACACAGACTGCAGCTGAGCAAGACCA
ACAGAACCCTGTACCTGTTCGGCGTGACCAAGTATATCGCTGGCCCCTACGAGTGCGAGATCAGAAATCC
TGTGTCCGCCAGCAGATCCGATCCTGTGACACTGAACCTGCTGCCTAAGCTGCCCATGCCTTACATCACG
ATCAACAACCTGAATCCGCGCGAGAAGAAAGACGTGCTGGCCTTTACATGCGAGCCCAAGAGCCGGAACT
ACACCTATATCTGGTGGCTGAACGGACAGTCCCTGCCTGTGTCTCCTAGAGTGAAGCGGCCCATCGAGAA
CAGAATCCTGATCCTGCCTAGCGTGACCAGAAACGAGACAGGCCCTTACCAGTGCGAAATCCGGGACAGA
TACGGCGGCATCAGATCTAACCCCGTGACTCTGAATGTGCTGTACGGCCCCGACCTGCCAAGAATCTACC
CCAGCTTCACCTACTACAGAAGCGGCGAGAACCTGGACCTGAGCTGCTTCGCCGATTCTAACCCTCCTGC
CGAGTACAGCTGGACCATCAACGGCAAGTTTCAGCTGTCCGGCCAGAAGCTGTTCATTCCTCAGATCACC
ACCAACCACAGCGGCCTGTATGCCTGTTCTGTGCGGAATAGCGCCACCGGCAAAGAAATCAGCAAGAGCA
TGATCGTGAAAGTGTCCGAGACAGCCTCTCCACAAGTGACCTACGCCGGACCTAACACCTGGTTCCAAGA
GATCCTGCTGCTT
